Addgene plasmid #114901: AT2G33170 X049_pECIA14
Purpose: Prey vector AT2G33170 X049_pECIA14 should be used with bait vector AT2G33170 X049_pECIA2.
Depositing lab: Youssef Belkhadir. Depositing organization: Gregor Mendel Institute of Molecular Plant Biology. Publication: An extracellular network of Arabidopsis leucine-rich repeat receptor kinases. Smakowska-Luzan E, Mott GA, Parys K, Stegmann M, Howton TC, Layeghifard M, Neuhold J, Lehner A, Kong J, Grunwald K, Weinberger N, Satbhai SB, Mayer D, Busch W, Madalinski M, Stolt-Bergner P, Provart NJ, Mukhtar MS, Zipfel C, Desveaux D, Guttman DS, Belkhadir Y. Nature. 2018 Jan 18;553(7688):342-346. doi: 10.1038/nature25184. Epub 2018 Jan 10. PubMed 29320478.
Backbone
  Vector backbone: pECIA14
  Backbone manufacturer: Chris Garcia (Addgene plasmid # 47051)
  Vector type: Insect Expression
Growth in bacteria
  Bacterial resistance: Ampicillin, 100 μg/mL
  Growth temperature: 37°C
  Growth strain: DH5alpha
  Copy number: High Copy
Gene/Insert
  Gene/Insert name: AT2G33170
  Species: A. thaliana (mustard weed)
  Entrez Gene: AT2G33170 (a.k.a. AT2G33170, F25I18.9, F25I18_9)
  Promoter: Metallothionein (Copper-Inducible)
  Cloning method: Ligation Independent Cloning
Terms and licenses: Academic/Nonprofit Terms; Industry Terms: Not Available to Industry
Depositor comments: Plasmid for secreted expression in Drosophila cell culture by induction via CuSO4. Insert is an extracellular domain of indicated LRR-RK, C-terminally tagged with Pentameric rat COMP helix, Alkaline Phosphatase (human, placental), Flag, and hexahistidine tags. Insert Protein Sequence: SLNSDGQFLLELKNRGFQDSLNRLHNWNGIDETPCNWIGVNCSSQGSSSSSNSLVVTSLDLSSMNLSGIVSPSIGGLVNLVYLNLAYNALTGDIPREIGNCSKLEVMFLNNNQFGGSIPVEINKLSQLRSFNICNNKLSGPLPEEIGDLYNLEELVAYTNNLTGPLPRSLGNLNKLTTFRAGQNDFSGNIPTEIGKCLNLKLLGLAQNFISGELPKEIGMLVKLQEVILWQNKFSGFIPKDIGNLTSLETLALYGNSLVGPIPSEIGNMKSLKKLYLYQNQLNGTIPKELGKLSKVMEIDFSENLLSGEIPVELSKISELRLLYLFQNKLTGIIPNELSKLRNLAKLDLSINSLTGPIPPGFQNLTSMRQLQLFHNSLSGVIPQGLGLYSPLWVVDFSENQLSGKIPPFICQQSNLILLNLGSNRIFGNIPPGVLRCKSLLQLRVVGNRLTGQFPTELCKLVNLSAIELDQNRFSGPLPPEIGTCQKLQRLHLAANQFSSNLPNEISKLSNLVTFNVSSNSLTGPIPSEIANCKMLQRLDLSRNSFIGSLPPELGSLHQLEILRLSENRFSGNIPFTIGNLTHLTELQMGGNLFSGSIPPQLGLLSSLQIAMNLSYNDFSGEIPPEIGNLHLLMYLSLNNNHLSGEIPTTFENLSSLLGCNFSYNNLTGQLPHTQIFQNMTLTSFLGNKGLCGGHLRSCDPSHSSWPHISSLKAGS
How to cite: AT2G33170 X049_pECIA14 was a gift from Youssef Belkhadir (Addgene plasmid # 114901 ; http://n2t.net/addgene:114901 ; RRID:Addgene_114901)
