[The description below was written by a language model from this plasmid's Addgene catalogue record and pLannotate feature annotations shown in this document.]
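Description:
AT2G33170 X049_pECIA14 is an insect-cell expression plasmid built on the pECIA14 backbone and designed for secreted production of a plant receptor ectodomain in Drosophila cell culture. It is maintained in E. coli through a high-copy ColE1/pUC-type origin and selected with ampicillin via the β-lactamase gene. The remaining bacterial features in the annotation (lac promoter and operator, and lacZα, lacI, rop and bom fragments) are leftovers of the pUC/pBR322-derived cloning backbone rather than functional parts of the payload. The record lists no selectable marker for insect cells.

The expression cassette is driven by the Drosophila metallothionein promoter, which is induced by adding copper sulfate. It is followed by the Drosophila BiP signal sequence, which directs the product into the secretory pathway. Fused in frame is the extracellular domain of the Arabidopsis thaliana leucine-rich repeat receptor kinase encoded by AT2G33170, inserted by ligation-independent cloning. The feature table matches only the two ends of this region to the Swiss-Prot entry, but the span between them is consistent with a continuous ectodomain coding sequence. At the C-terminus the ectodomain carries the pentamerising coiled-coil helix of rat COMP, human placental alkaline phosphatase, a FLAG epitope and a hexahistidine tag (stated by the depositor but not annotated), with an SV40 polyadenylation signal annotated downstream of the cassette.

This is the "prey" version in an extracellular interaction assay and is meant to be paired with the matching pECIA2 bait vector. Pentamerisation increases avidity so that weak ectodomain interactions can be detected, and the alkaline phosphatase provides an enzymatic readout of prey binding. The construct belongs to a collection used to map the extracellular interaction network of Arabidopsis LRR receptor kinases.
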