Features (pLannotate 1.2.2; 20 found; start..end, strand, type, name):
     23..449     +  promoter       MT promoter: Drosophila metallothionein promoter
    467..520     +  sig_peptide    BiP signal sequence: Drosophila BiP signal sequence
    521..838     +  CDS            Y2317_ARATH (fragment): Experimental evidence at transcript level: Swiss-Prot protein existence level 2. From Arabidopsis thaliana (Mouse-ear cress).
   2345..2668    +  CDS            Y2317_ARATH (fragment): Experimental evidence at transcript level: Swiss-Prot protein existence level 2. From Arabidopsis thaliana (Mouse-ear cress).
   2705..2884    +  CDS            Comp (fragment): COMP_RAT - Experimental evidence at protein level: Swiss-Prot protein existence level 1. May play a role in the structural integrity of cartilage via its interaction with other extracellular matrix proteins such as the collagens and fibronectin. Can mediate the interaction of chondrocytes with the cartilage extracellular matrix through interaction with cell surface integrin receptors. Could play a role in the pathogenesis of osteoarthritis. Potent suppressor of apoptosis in both primary chondrocytes and transformed cells. Suppresses apoptosis by blocking the activation of caspase-3 and by indu
   2872..4324    +  CDS            SEAP (fragment): secreted alkaline phosphatase from human placenta The natural enzyme has a C-terminal transmembrane sequence that is replaced by a GPI anchor.
   4361..4390    +  CDS            2xFLAG (fragment): two tandem FLAG® epitope tags
   4496..4630    -  polyA_signal   SV40 poly(A) signal: SV40 polyadenylation signal
   4653..4737    -  CDS            large T antigen (fragment): large T antigen from SV40 (simian virus 40)
   4737..4761    +  misc_feature   MCS (fragment): pUC18/19 multiple cloning site
   4798..4814    -  protein_bind   lac operator: The lac repressor binds to the lac operator to inhibit transcription in E. coli. This inhibition can be relieved by adding lactose or isopropyl-β-D-thiogalactopyranoside (IPTG). lac repressor encoded by lacI
   4822..4852    -  promoter       lac promoter: promoter for the E. coli lac operon
   4867..4888    -  protein_bind   CAP binding site: CAP binding activates transcription in the presence of cAMP. E. coli catabolite activator protein
   4901..4993    -  CDS            lacI (fragment): lac repressor; lacI; The lac repressor binds to the lac operator to inhibit transcription in E. coli. This inhibition can be relieved by adding lactose or isopropyl-β-D-thiogalactopyranoside (IPTG).
   5176..5764    -  rep_origin     ori: high-copy-number ColE1/pMB1/pBR322/pUC origin of replication
   5935..6795    -  CDS            AmpR: β-lactamase; bla; confers resistance to ampicillin, carbenicillin, and related antibiotics
   6796..6900    -  promoter       AmpR promoter: bla
   6995..7030    +  CDS            rop (fragment): Rop protein, which maintains plasmids at low copy number; rop
   7132..7231    +  misc_feature   bom (fragment): basis of mobility region from pBR322
   7237..21      -  CDS            lacZα (fragment) (across the origin): LacZα fragment of β-galactosidase; lacZ fragment
>Addgene plasmid #114901 | AT2G33170 X049_pECIA14 | addgene full sequence | sequence record 276504 | Addgene NGS Result
GTAAAACGACGGCCAGTGAATTAATTCGTTGCAGGACAGGATGTGGTGCCCGATGTGACTAGCTCTTTGC
TGCAGGCCGTCCTATCCTCTGGTTCCGATAAGAGACCCAGAACTCCGGCCCCCCACCGCCCACCGCCACC
CCCATACATATGTGGTACGCAAGTAAGAGTGCCTGCGCATGCCCCATGTGCCCCACCAAGAGCTTTGCAT
CCCATACAAGTCCCCAAAGTGGAGAACCGAACCAATTCTTCGCGGGCAGAACAAAAGCTTCTGCACACGT
CTCCACTCGAATTTGGAGCCGGCCGGCGTGTGCAAAAGAGGTGAATCGAACGAAAGACCCGTGTGTAAAG
CCGCGTTTCCAAAATGTATAAAACCGAGAGCATCTGGCCAATGTGCATCAGTTGTGGTCAGCAGCAAAAT
CAAGTGAATCATCTCAGTGCAACTAAAGGGGGGATCCGATCTCAATATGAAGTTATGCATATTACTGGCC
GTCGTGGCCTTTGTTGGCCTCTCGCTCGGGAGTTTGAATAGTGATGGTCAGTTTCTCTTGGAGTTGAAGA
ACAGAGGATTTCAAGATTCGTTGAACCGTTTACATAATTGGAACGGCATTGACGAGACGCCGTGTAATTG
GATAGGTGTGAATTGCAGCTCACAAGGCAGTAGTAGTAGTAGTAATAGTCTGGTGGTGACATCTCTTGAT
TTGAGTTCTATGAATCTCTCTGGGATAGTAAGTCCTAGCATTGGTGGTTTAGTTAACTTGGTCTATCTTA
ACCTCGCGTACAACGCGTTAACCGGAGATATTCCTCGGGAGATTGGAAACTGTTCGAAGCTGGAGGTTAT
GTTTTTGAACAATAACCAGTTTGGTGGTTCCATTCCAGTCGAGATCAACAAGTTATCGCAGTTGAGAAGT
TTCAACATTTGCAATAACAAGCTTTCAGGTCCTTTGCCAGAAGAGATTGGTGATTTATACAATCTAGAAG
AGCTTGTGGCTTATACTAATAACTTGACCGGTCCATTGCCTCGTTCTTTAGGAAATCTCAACAAGTTGAC
GACATTTCGAGCAGGGCAGAACGATTTCTCGGGGAATATACCTACTGAAATTGGTAAATGTCTTAACTTG
AAGTTGCTCGGTCTTGCTCAGAATTTCATTTCTGGAGAGCTTCCCAAGGAAATTGGGATGCTTGTTAAAC
TTCAGGAGGTGATTCTGTGGCAGAACAAGTTTTCAGGGTTTATTCCGAAAGATATTGGGAATTTAACAAG
TCTTGAGACTCTTGCTTTGTACGGTAACTCATTGGTTGGACCTATACCATCAGAGATTGGTAACATGAAG
TCCTTGAAGAAGCTCTATCTTTACCAAAACCAGTTGAATGGGACTATCCCAAAGGAGCTTGGAAAGCTTT
CCAAAGTAATGGAAATCGATTTCTCGGAGAATTTGTTGAGTGGGGAGATTCCAGTTGAGCTGAGCAAGAT
CAGTGAGTTGAGGCTGCTCTATTTGTTTCAGAACAAGTTAACTGGAATCATACCAAATGAGCTCAGTAAG
TTGAGGAATTTGGCGAAACTCGATCTCTCCATCAACTCCTTAACCGGTCCTATTCCACCGGGTTTCCAGA
ATCTTACGTCTATGCGCCAACTTCAGCTTTTCCACAATTCCCTCAGTGGTGTAATCCCTCAAGGTCTTGG
TTTGTACAGTCCTCTATGGGTTGTTGACTTCTCAGAAAACCAACTTTCAGGAAAAATACCGCCTTTTATC
TGTCAACAGTCTAATCTCATTCTGTTGAATCTCGGGTCTAACAGGATATTTGGAAATATTCCACCAGGTG
TATTGCGCTGCAAATCTCTGCTGCAGCTTCGTGTTGTTGGAAACCGACTCACTGGTCAGTTTCCGACTGA
GTTATGCAAGCTTGTCAACCTTTCTGCTATTGAGTTGGATCAAAACCGGTTTAGCGGACCACTACCTCCT
GAGATAGGCACGTGTCAGAAGCTGCAAAGACTTCATCTTGCAGCTAACCAATTTTCCTCTAATCTACCCA
ACGAAATCAGTAAACTCTCCAACCTGGTAACATTTAACGTTTCCTCAAACTCTCTCACTGGACCAATCCC
CTCTGAAATAGCCAACTGTAAAATGCTTCAACGACTTGACTTGAGCCGGAACAGTTTCATCGGTTCTTTA
CCTCCCGAGCTTGGAAGCCTTCATCAGCTCGAGATACTCAGACTCTCAGAAAATAGATTCTCTGGCAACA
TACCGTTTACCATTGGAAACCTTACCCATCTAACTGAGCTGCAGATGGGAGGAAACTTGTTTTCAGGAAG
TATACCGCCTCAACTCGGTTTACTCTCGAGTCTGCAGATTGCAATGAACCTGAGCTACAATGATTTCAGT
GGTGAAATACCTCCCGAGATCGGGAATCTTCATCTGCTAATGTACCTATCTCTGAACAACAACCATCTCA
GCGGCGAAATCCCGACCACATTCGAGAACTTATCCAGTTTACTCGGGTGCAACTTTTCCTACAACAACCT
CACCGGACAGCTTCCACATACGCAGATCTTTCAAAACATGACTCTAACCAGTTTTCTCGGAAACAAAGGA
CTCTGTGGCGGCCATTTGAGAAGCTGTGACCCTAGCCACTCCTCTTGGCCTCACATTTCATCTCTAAAAG
CGGGTTCTCTGGAGGTGCTGTTCCAGGGACCAAGCGGCAATCCCGGCGGCGATCTGGCCCCCCAGATGCT
GCGCGAGCTGCAGGAGACCAATGCCGCCCTGCAGGACGTGCGCGAGCTGCTGCGCCACCGCGTGAAGGAG
ATCACCTTCCTGAAGAACACCGTGATGGAGTGCGACGCCTGCGGCATGCAGCCCTCTAGAGGCTCCGGCT
CCATCATCCCAGTTGAGGAGGAGAACCCGGACTTCTGGAACCGCGAGGCAGCCGAGGCCCTGGGTGCCGC
CAAGAAGCTGCAGCCTGCACAGACAGCCGCCAAGAACCTCATCATCTTCCTGGGCGATGGGATGGGGGTG
TCTACGGTGACAGCTGCCAGGATCCTAAAAGGGCAGAAGAAGGACAAACTGGGGCCTGAGATACCCCTGG
CCATGGACCGCTTCCCATATGTGGCTCTGTCCAAGACATACAATGTAGACAAACATGTGCCAGACAGTGG
AGCCACAGCCACGGCCTACCTGTGCGGGGTCAAGGGCAACTTCCAGACCATTGGCTTGAGTGCAGCCGCC
CGCTTTAACCAGTGCAACACGACACGCGGCAACGAGGTCATCTCCGTGATGAATCGGGCCAAGAAAGCAG
GGAAGTCAGTGGGAGTGGTAACCACCACACGAGTGCAGCACGCCTCGCCAGCCGGCACCTACGCCCACAC
GGTGAACCGCAACTGGTACTCGGACGCCGACGTGCCTGCCTCGGCCCGCCAGGAGGGGTGCCAGGACATC
GCTACGCAGCTCATCTCCAACATGGACATTGACGTGATCCTAGGTGGAGGCCGAAAGTACATGTTTCGCA
TGGGAACCCCAGACCCTGAGTACCCAGATGACTACAGCCAAGGTGGGACCAGGCTGGACGGGAAGAATCT
GGTGCAGGAATGGCTGGCGAAGCGCCAGGGTGCCCGGTATGTGTGGAACCGCACTGAGCTCATGCAGGCT
TCCCTGGACCCGTCTGTGACCCATCTCATGGGTCTCTTTGAGCCTGGAGACATGAAATACGAGATCCACC
GAGACTCCACACTGGACCCCTCCCTGATGGAGATGACAGAGGCTGCCCTGCGCCTGCTGAGCAGGAACCC
CCGCGGCTTCTTCCTCTTCGTGGAGGGTGGTCGCATCGACCATGGTCATCATGAAAGCAGGGCTTACCGG
GCACTGACTGAGACGATCATGTTCGACGACGCCATTGAGAGGGCGGGCCAGCTCACCAGCGAGGAGGACA
CGCTGAGCCTCGTCACTGCCGACCACTCCCACGTCTTCTCCTTCGGAGGCTACCCCCTGCGAGGGAGCTC
CATCTTCGGGCTGGCCCCTGGCAAGGCCCGGGACAGGAAGGCCTACACGGTCCTCCTATACGGAAACGGT
CCAGGCTATGTGCTCAAGGACGGCGCCCGGCCGGATGTTACCGAGAGCGAGAGCGGGAGCCCCGAGTATC
GGCAGCAGTCAGCAGTGCCCCTGGACGAAGAGACCCACGCAGGCGAGGACGTGGCGGTGTTCGCGCGCGG
CCCGCAGGCGCACCTGGTTCACGGCGTGCAGGAGCAGACCTTCATAGCGCACGTCATGGCCTTCGCCGCC
TGCCTGGAGCCCTACACCGCCTGCGACCTGGCGCCCCCCGCCGGCACCACCGACGCCGCGCACCCGGGTT
CTAGAGGAAGCACCTCCGGCGATAACGATTACAAGGATGATGATGATAAGGCCAGCGGCACCGGTCATCA
TCACCATCACCATTGAGTTTAAACCCGCTGATCAGCCTCGACTGTGCCTTCTAAGGCCTGAGCTCGCTGA
TCAGCCTCGATCGAGGATCCAGACATGATAAGATACATTGATGAGTTTGGACAAACCACAACTAGAATGC
AGTGAAAAAAATGCTTTATTTGTGAAATTTGTGATGCTATTGCTTTATTTGTAACCATTATAAGCTGCAA
TAAACAAGTTAACAACAACAATTGCATTCATTTTATGTTTCAGGTTCAGGGGGAGGTGTGGGAGGTTTTT
TAAAGCAAGTAAAACCTCTACAAATGTGGTATGGCTGATTATGATCAGTCGACCTGCAGGCATGCAAGCT
TGGCGTAATCATGGTCATAGCTGTTTCCTGTGTGAAATTGTTATCCGCTCACAATTCCACACAACATACG
AGCCGGAAGCATAAAGTGTAAAGCCTGGGGTGCCTAATGAGTGAGCTAACTCACATTAATTGCGTTGCGC
TCACTGCCCGCTTTCCAGTCGGGAAACCTGTCGTGCCAGCTGCATTAATGAATCGGCCAACGCGCGGGGA
GAGGCGGTTTGCGTATTGGGCGCTCTTCCGCTTCCTCGCTCACTGACTCGCTGCGCTCGGTCGTTCGGCT
GCGGCGAGCGGTATCAGCTCACTCAAAGGCGGTAATACGGTTATCCACAGAATCAGGGGATAACGCAGGA
AAGAACATGTGAGCAAAAGGCCAGCAAAAGGCCAGGAACCGTAAAAAGGCCGCGTTGCTGGCGTTTTTCC
ATAGGCTCCGCCCCCCTGACGAGCATCACAAAAATCGACGCTCAAGTCAGAGGTGGCGAAACCCGACAGG
ACTATAAAGATACCAGGCGTTTCCCCCTGGAAGCTCCCTCGTGCGCTCTCCTGTTCCGACCCTGCCGCTT
ACCGGATACCTGTCCGCCTTTCTCCCTTCGGGAAGCGTGGCGCTTTCTCATAGCTCACGCTGTAGGTATC
TCAGTTCGGTGTAGGTCGTTCGCTCCAAGCTGGGCTGTGTGCACGAACCCCCCGTTCAGCCCGACCGCTG
CGCCTTATCCGGTAACTATCGTCTTGAGTCCAACCCGGTAAGACACGACTTATCGCCACTGGCAGCAGCC
ACTGGTAACAGGATTAGCAGAGCGAGGTATGTAGGCGGTGCTACAGAGTTCTTGAAGTGGTGGCCTAACT
ACGGCTACACTAGAAGAACAGTATTTGGTATCTGCGCTCTGCTGAAGCCAGTTACCTTCGGAAAAAGAGT
TGGTAGCTCTTGATCCGGCAAACAAACCACCGCTGGTAGCGGTGGTTTTTTTGTTTGCAAGCAGCAGATT
ACGCGCAGAAAAAAAGGATCTCAAGAAGATCCTTTGATCTTTTCTACGGGGTCTGACGCTCAGTGGAACG
AAAACTCACGTTAAGGGATTTTGGTCATGAGATTATCAAAAAGGATCTTCACCTAGATCCTTTTAAATTA
AAAATGAAGTTTTAAATCAATCTAAAGTATATATGAGTAAACTTGGTCTGACAGTTACCAATGCTTAATC
AGTGAGGCACCTATCTCAGCGATCTGTCTATTTCGTTCATCCATAGTTGCCTGACTCCCCGTCGTGTAGA
TAACTACGATACGGGAGGGCTTACCATCTGGCCCCAGTGCTGCAATGATACCGCGAGACCCACGCTCACC
GGCTCCAGATTTATCAGCAATAAACCAGCCAGCCGGAAGGGCCGAGCGCAGAAGTGGTCCTGCAACTTTA
TCCGCCTCCATCCAGTCTATTAATTGTTGCCGGGAAGCTAGAGTAAGTAGTTCGCCAGTTAATAGTTTGC
GCAACGTTGTTGCCATTGCTACAGGCATCGTGGTGTCACGCTCGTCGTTTGGTATGGCTTCATTCAGCTC
CGGTTCCCAACGATCAAGGCGAGTTACATGATCCCCCATGTTGTGCAAAAAAGCGGTTAGCTCCTTCGGT
CCTCCGATCGTTGTCAGAAGTAAGTTGGCCGCAGTGTTATCACTCATGGTTATGGCAGCACTGCATAATT
CTCTTACTGTCATGCCATCCGTAAGATGCTTTTCTGTGACTGGTGAGTACTCAACCAAGTCATTCTGAGA
ATAGTGTATGCGGCGACCGAGTTGCTCTTGCCCGGCGTCAATACGGGATAATACCGCGCCACATAGCAGA
ACTTTAAAAGTGCTCATCATTGGAAAACGTTCTTCGGGGCGAAAACTCTCAAGGATCTTACCGCTGTTGA
GATCCAGTTCGATGTAACCCACTCGTGCACCCAACTGATCTTCAGCATCTTTTACTTTCACCAGCGTTTC
TGGGTGAGCAAAAACAGGAAGGCAAAATGCCGCAAAAAAGGGAATAAGGGCGACACGGAAATGTTGAATA
CTCATACTCTTCCTTTTTCAATATTATTGAAGCATTTATCAGGGTTATTGTCTCATGAGCGGATACATAT
TTGAATGTATTTAGAAAAATAAACAAATAGGGGTTCCGCGCACATTTCCCCGAAAAGTGCCACCTGACGT
CTAAGAAACCATTATTATCATGACATTAACCTATAAAAATAGGCGTATCACGAGGCCCTTTCGTCTCGCG
CGTTTCGGTGATGACGGTGAAAACCTCTGACACATGCAGCTCCCGGAGACGGTCACAGCTTGTCTGTAAG
CGGATGCCGGGAGCAGACAAGCCCGTCAGGGCGCGTCAGCGGGTGTTGGCGGGTGTCGGGGCTGGCTTAA
CTATGCGGCATCAGAGCAGATTGTACTGAGAGTGCACCATATGCGGTGTGAAATACCGCACAGATGCGTA
AGGAGAAAATACCGCATCAGGCGCCATTCGCCATTCAGGCTGCGCAACTGTTGGGAAGGGCGATCGGTGC
GGGCCTCTTCGCTATTACGCCAGCTGGCGAAAGGGGGATGTGCTGCAAGGCGATTAAGTTGGGTAACGCC
AGGGTTTTCCCAGTCACGACGTT
